Addgene plasmid #217260: pMV-Mariner-9_Crp
Purpose: Donor plasmid of Mariner-9_Crp Transposon
Depositing lab: Yong E Zhang. Depositing organization: Institute of Zoology, Chinese Academy of Sciences. Publication: Heterologous survey of 130 DNA transposons in human cells highlights their functional divergence and expands the genome engineering toolbox. Zhang T, Tan S, Tang N, Li Y, Zhang C, Sun J, Guo Y, Gao H, Cai Y, Sun W, Wang C, Fu L, Ma H, Wu Y, Hu X, Zhang X, Gee P, Yan W, Zhao Y, Chen Q, Guo B, Wang H, Zhang YE. Cell. 2024 Jul 11;187(14):3741-3760.e30. doi: 10.1016/j.cell.2024.05.007. Epub 2024 Jun 5. PubMed 38843831.
Backbone
  Vector backbone: pMV
  Vector type: Mammalian Expression
Growth in bacteria
  Bacterial resistance: Ampicillin, 100 μg/mL
  Growth temperature: 37°C
  Growth strain: DH5alpha
  Copy number: High Copy
Gene/Insert
  Gene/Insert name: TIRs of Mariner-9_Crp transposon
  Species: Synthetic
  Cloning method: Restriction Enzyme; 5′ cloning site Unknown (unknown if destroyed); 3′ cloning site Unknown (unknown if destroyed)
Terms and licenses: Academic/Nonprofit Terms; Industry Terms: Not Available to Industry
How to cite: pMV-Mariner-9_Crp was a gift from Yong E Zhang (Addgene plasmid # 217260 ; http://n2t.net/addgene:217260 ; RRID:Addgene_217260)
