[The description below was written by a language model from this plasmid's Addgene catalogue record and pLannotate feature annotations shown in this document.]
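Description:
pMV-Mariner-9_Crp is the donor plasmid of a two-component DNA transposon system, built on the pMV backbone and catalogued as a mammalian expression vector. It is maintained in E. coli through a high-copy ColE1/pUC-type origin and selected with ampicillin via the β-lactamase gene and its native promoter. A short remnant of lacZα is also detected, presumably left over from the cloning vector's original polylinker region. The sequenced plasmid is about 5 kb.

The recorded insert is the pair of synthetic terminal inverted repeats (TIRs) of the Mariner-9_Crp transposon, the sequences recognised by the cognate transposase for excision and integration. The automated feature table does not annotate the TIRs themselves, so their exact positions are not stated. It does show a mammalian reporter and selection cassette, which in a donor of this kind would be expected to lie between the repeats as the mobilised cargo. This cassette consists of the mouse PGK promoter driving a puromycin N-acetyltransferase coding sequence (annotated as a fragment, consistent with loss of its stop codon) followed closely by EGFP and terminated by the bGH polyadenylation signal. The short gap between the two coding sequences suggests a linker or self-cleaving peptide joining them into one transcript, but the record does not identify it.

No transposase is encoded here, so the plasmid is meant to be paired with a separate source of the Mariner-9_Crp transposase. Stable puromycin resistance or persistent EGFP fluorescence then reports genomic integration. It comes from a survey of DNA transposon activity in human cells aimed at expanding genome engineering tools.
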