Features (pLannotate 1.2.2; 8 found; start..end, strand, type, name):
    118..138     -  CDS            lacZα (fragment): LacZα fragment of β-galactosidase; lacZ fragment
    462..961     +  promoter       PGK promoter: mouse phosphoglycerate kinase 1 promoter
    986..1580    +  CDS            PuroR (fragment): puromycin N-acetyltransferase; pac from Streptomyces alboniger; confers resistance to puromycin
   1644..2363    +  CDS            EGFP: the original enhanced GFP (Yang et al., 1996) mammalian codon-optimized
   2391..2615    +  polyA_signal   bGH poly(A) signal: bovine growth hormone polyadenylation signal
   3297..3885    -  rep_origin     ori: high-copy-number ColE1/pMB1/pBR322/pUC origin of replication
   4056..4916    -  CDS            AmpR: β-lactamase; bla; confers resistance to ampicillin, carbenicillin, and related antibiotics
   4917..26      -  promoter       AmpR promoter (across the origin): bla
>Addgene plasmid #217260 | pMV-Mariner-9_Crp | addgene full sequence | sequence record 441732 | Addgene NGS Result
AAAAATAAACAAATAGGGGTTCCGCGCACATTTCCCCGAAAAGTGCCACCTGACGTCTAAGAAACCATTA
TTATCATGACATTAACCTATAAAAATAGGCGTATCACGAGGCCCTTTCGTTGTAAAACGACGGCCAGTCG
AACCACGCAATGCGTCTCGATCCGCAGTGTCTTGCGTCTCTCAATTGTACCATATTTCACGGTGTATAAG
TCGGGTTTTGAAGCCCAATTTTGGTGTCTTAAAAATCAAACCCAACTTATACACCGTGCCACATCAAAAA
ATTGCTGCCGACAAACCGCTAGTTTAGTGAATGCATGAGGCGCGGTCGCGTTAACTGCACTAATTGCAGG
AGGAGTGATCCCACTAATTACAGGAGGCACAGTTGCACTAATTACCAGCACTATTTTAGCGAAGACCAAA
CTTAATTACTGGTACTCAGGACCGGTGCTAGCAATTCTACCGGGTAGGGGAGGCGCTTTTCCCAAGGCAG
TCTGGAGCATGCGCTTTAGCAGCCCCGCTGGGCACTTGGCGCTACACAAGTGGCCTCTGGCCTCGCACAC
ATTCCACATCCACCGGTAGGCGCCAACCGGCTCCGTTCTTTGGTGGCCCCTTCGCGCCACCTTCTACTCC
TCCCCTAGTCAGGAAGTTCCCCCCCGCCCCGCAGCTCGCGTCGTGCAGGACGTGACAAATGGAAGTAGCA
CGTCTCACTAGTCTCGTGCAGATGGACAGCACCGCTGAGCAATGGAAGCGGGTAGGCCTTTGGGGCAGCG
GCCAATAGCAGCTTTGCTCCTTCGCTTTCTGGGCTCAGAGGCTGGGAAGGGGTGGGTCCGGGGGCGGGCT
CAGGGGCGGGCTCAGGGGCGGGGCGGGCGCCCGAAGGTCCTCCGGAGGCCCGGCATTCTGCACGCTTCAA
AAGCGCACGTCTGCCGCGCTGTTCTCCTCTTCCTCATCTCCGGGCCTTTCGACCTGCAGCCAACGCCACC
ATGGGGACCGAGTACAAGCCCACGGTGCGCCTCGCCACCCGCGACGACGTCCCCCGGGCCGTACGCACCC
TCGCCGCCGCGTTCGCCGACTACCCCGCCACGCGCCACACCGTCGACCCGGACCGCCACATCGAGCGGGT
CACCGAGCTGCAAGAACTCTTCCTCACGCGCGTCGGGCTCGACATCGGCAAGGTGTGGGTCGCGGACGAC
GGCGCCGCGGTGGCGGTCTGGACCACGCCGGAGAGCGTCGAAGCGGGGGCGGTGTTCGCCGAGATCGGCC
CGCGCATGGCCGAGTTGAGCGGTTCCCGGCTGGCCGCGCAGCAACAGATGGAAGGCCTCCTGGCGCCGCA
CCGGCCCAAGGAGCCCGCGTGGTTCCTGGCCACCGTCGGCGTCTCGCCCGACCACCAGGGCAAGGGTCTG
GGCAGCGCCGTCGTGCTCCCCGGAGTGGAGGCGGCCGAGCGCGCCGGGGTGCCCGCCTTCCTGGAGACCT
CCGCGCCCCGCAACCTCCCCTTCTACGAGCGGCTCGGCTTCACCGTCACCGCCGACGTCGAGGTGCCCGA
AGGACCGCGCACCTGGTGCATGACCCGCAAGCCCGGTGCCATCGATGCCACTAACTTCTCCCTGTTGAAA
CAAGCAGGGGATGTCGAAGAGAATCCCGGGCCAATGGTGAGCAAGGGCGAGGAGCTGTTCACCGGGGTGG
TGCCCATCCTGGTCGAGCTGGACGGCGACGTAAACGGCCACAAGTTCAGCGTGTCCGGCGAGGGCGAGGG
CGATGCCACCTACGGCAAGCTGACCCTGAAGTTCATCTGCACCACCGGCAAGCTGCCCGTGCCCTGGCCC
ACCCTCGTGACCACCCTGACCTACGGCGTGCAGTGCTTCAGCCGCTACCCCGACCACATGAAGCAGCACG
ACTTCTTCAAGTCCGCCATGCCCGAAGGCTACGTCCAGGAGCGCACCATCTTCTTCAAGGACGACGGCAA
CTACAAGACCCGCGCCGAGGTGAAGTTCGAGGGCGACACCCTGGTGAACCGCATCGAGCTGAAGGGCATC
GACTTCAAGGAGGACGGCAACATCCTGGGGCACAAGCTGGAGTACAACTACAACAGCCACAACGTCTATA
TCATGGCCGACAAGCAGAAGAACGGCATCAAGGTGAACTTCAAGATCCGCCACAACATCGAGGACGGCAG
CGTGCAGCTCGCCGACCACTACCAGCAGAACACCCCCATCGGCGACGGCCCCGTGCTGCTGCCCGACAAC
CACTACCTGAGCACCCAGTCCGCCCTGAGCAAAGACCCCAACGAGAAGCGCGATCACATGGTCCTGCTGG
AGTTCGTGACCGCCGCCGGGATCACTCTCGGCATGGACGAGCTGTACAAGTAATTAATTAAGCTCGCTGA
TCAGCCTCGACTGTGCCTTCTAGTTGCCAGCCATCTGTTGTTTGCCCCTCCCCCGTGCCTTCCTTGACCC
TGGAAGGTGCCACTCCCACTGTCCTTTCCTAATAAAATGAGGAAATTGCATCGCATTGTCTGAGTAGGTG
TCATTCTATTCTGGGGGGTGGGGTGGGGCAGGACAGCAAGGGGGAGGATTGGGAAGACAATAGCAGGCAT
GCTGGGGATGCGGTGGGCTCTATGGCTTCTGAGGCGCGCCCTCGAGGGGATTTAAATTGTCAATTTTTAC
CAGTGTTTCTTAAAATGCCTAAATTAATTAAATGAGGGATTTTTAACTGTTAGCATGGATTATTATTAAA
TGAGGGTTTTATGAGGGATTATTATTATTAAATGAGGGATTTTTAAATGTTTTGTGACTGCAAGCCGCAG
CAACCGGTGCTAATCGCTGCTGATGGTGCTATCATGGCGGCGATTGTTCGATTGATCGCTCCTGATCTGT
GCTGATTGCTAATTGCATGTAACCCATGGCGACCGGTGCTGATTGTGCTAATCATGCCAATTACTGTTTG
TTCTTGACTCTGAATAAAATGCGGGTCAACTTATACACCGTGCCTATGAAAATCCTGACTTTTTGCATCG
AAAAACCGGGGTCAACCTATACACTGTCGACCTATACACCGTGAAATATGGTAGGGCCCAGAGACGGAGT
CACTGCCAACCGAGACGGTCATAGCTGTTTCCTGTGTGCCGCTTCCTCGCTCACTGACTCGCTGCGCTCG
GTCGTTCGGCTGCGGCGAGCGGTATCAGCTCACTCAAAGGCGGTAATACGGTTACCCACAGAATCAGGGG
ATAACGCAGGAAAGAACATGTGAGCAAAAGGCCAGCAAAAGGCCAGGAACCGTAAAAAGGCCGCGTTGCT
GGCGTTTTTCCATAGGCTCCGCCCCCCTGACGAGCATCACAAAAATCGACGCTCAAGTCAGAGGTGGCGA
AACCCGACAGGACTATAAAGATACCAGGCGTTTCCCCCTGGAAGCTCCCTCGTGCGCTCTCCTGTTCCGA
CCCTGCCGCTTACCGGATACCTGTCCGCCTTTCTCCCTTCGGGAAGCGTGGCGCTTTCTCATAGCTCACG
CTGTAGGTATCTCAGTTCGGTGTAGGTCGTTCGCTCCAAGCTGGGCTGTGTGCACGAACCCCCCGTTCAG
CCCGACCGCTGCGCCTTATCCGGTAACTATCGTCTTGAGTCCAACCCGGTAAGACACGACTTATCGCCAC
TGGCAGCAGCCACTGGTAACAGGATTAGCAGAGCGAGGTATGTAGGCGGTGCTACAGAGTTCTTGAAGTG
GTGGCCTAACTACGGCTACACTAGAAGAACAGTATTTGGTATCTGCGCTCTGCTGAAGCCAGTTACCTTC
GGAAAAAGAGTTGGTAGCTCTTGATCCGGCAAACAAACCACCGCTGGTAGCGGTGGTTTTTTTGTTTGCA
AGCAGCAGATTACGCGCAGAAAAAAAGGATCTCAAGAAGATCCTTTGATCTTTTCTACGGGGTCTGACGC
TCAGTGGAACGAAAACTCACGTTAAGGGATTTTGGTCATGAGATTATCAAAAAGGATCTTCACCTAGATC
CTTTTAAATTAAAAATGAAGTTTTAAATCAATCTAAAGTATATATGAGTAAACTTGGTCTGACAGTTACC
AATGCTTAATCAGTGAGGCACCTATCTCAGCGATCTGTCTCTTTCGTTCATCCATAGTTGCCTGACTCCC
CGTCGTGTAGATAACTACGATACGGGAGGGCTTACCATCTGGCCCCAGTGCTGCAATAATACCGCGGGAC
CCACGCTCACCGGCTCCAGATTTATCAGCAATAAACCAGCCAGCCGGAAGGGCCGAGCGCAGAAGTGGTC
CTGCAACTTTATCCGCCTCCATCCAGTCTATTAATTGTTGCCGGGAAGCTAGAGTAAGTAGTTCGCCAGT
TAATAGTTTGCGCAACGTTGTTGCCATCGCTACAGGCATCGTGGTATCACGCTCGTCGTTTGGTATGGCT
TCATTCAGCTCCGGTTCCCAACGATCAAGGCGAGTTACATGATCCCCCATGTTGCGCAAAAAAGCGGTTA
GCTCCTTCGGTCCTCCGATCGTTGTCAGAAGTAAGTTGGCCGCCGTGTTATCACTCATGGTTATGGCAGC
ACTACATAATTCTCTTACTGTCATGCCATCCGTAAGATGCTTTTCTGTGACTGGTGAGTACTCAACCAAG
TCATTCTGAGAATAGTGTATGCGGCGACCGAGTTGCTCTTGCCCGGCGTCAATACGGGATAATACCGCGC
CACATAGCAGAACTTTAAAAGTGCTCATCATTGGAAAACGTTCTTCGGGGCGAAAACTCTCAAGGATCTT
ACCGCTGTTGAGATCCAGTTCGATGTAACCCACTCGTGCACCCAACTGATCTTCAGCATCTTTTACTTTC
ACCAGCGTTTCTGGGTGAGCAAAAACAGGAAGGCAAAATGCCGCAAAAAAGGGAATAAGGGCGACACGGA
AATGTTGAATACTCATACTCTTCCTTTTTCAATATTATTGAAGCATTTATCAGGGTTATTGTCTCATGAG
CGGATACATATTTGAATGTATTTAG
